>Addgene plasmid #86143 | pMXs3-TIAM1 | depositor full sequence | sequence record 169440 | pMXs3-TIAM1 sequence 10777 bps
CCCGAAAAGTGCCACCTGCATAATGAAAGACCCCACCTGTAGGTTTGGCAAGCTAGCTTAAGTAACGCCA
TTTTGCAAGGCATGGAAAAATACATAACTGAGAATAGAAAAGTTCAGATCAAGGTCAGGAACAGATGGAA
CAGCTGAATATGGGCCAAACAGGATATCTGTGGTAAGCAGTTCCTGCCCCGGCTCAGGGCCAAGAACAGA
TGGAACAGCTGAATATGGGCCAAACAGGATATCTGTGGTAAGCAGTTCCTGCCCCGGCTCAGGGCCAAGA
ACAGATGGTCCCCAGATGCGGTCCAGCCCTCAGCAGTTTCTAGAGAACCATCAGATGTTTCCAGGGTGCC
CCAAGGACCTGAAATGACCCTGTGCCTTATTTGAACTAACCAATCAGTTCGCTTCTCGCTTCTGTTCGCG
CGCTTCTGCTCCCCGAGCTCAATAAAAGAGCCCACAACCCCTCACTCGGCGCGCCAGTCCTCCGATTGAC
TGAGTCGCCCGGGTACCCGTGTATCCAATAAACCCTCTTGCAGTTGCATCCGACTTGTGGTCTCGCTGTT
CCTTGGGAGGGTCTCCTCTGAGTGATTGACTACCCGTCAGCGGGGGTCTTTCATTTGGGGGCTCGTCCGG
GATCGGGAGACCCCTGCCCAGGGACCACCGACCCACCACCGGGAGGTAAGCTGGCCAGCAACTTATCTGT
GTCTGTCCGATTGTCTAGTGTCTATGACTGATTTTATGCGCCTGCGTCGGTACTAGTTAGCTAACTAGCT
CTGTATCTGGCGGACCCGTGGTGGAACTGACGAGTTCGGAACACCCGGCCGCAACCCTGGGAGACGTCCC
AGGGACTTCGGGGGCCGTTTTTGTGGCCCGACCTGAGTCCAAAAATCCCGATCGTTTTGGACTCTTTGGT
GCACCCCCCTAATAGGAGGGATATGTGGTTCTGGTAGGAGACGAGAACCTAAAACAGTTCCCGCCTCCGT
CTGAATTTTTGCTTTCGGTTTGGGACCGAAGCCGCGCCGCGCGTCTTGTCTGCTGCAGCATCGTTCTGTG
TTGTCTCTGTCTGACTGTGTTTCTGTATTTGTCTGAAAATTAGGGCCAGACTGTTACCACTCCCTTAAGT
TTGACCTTAGGTCACTGGAAAGATGTCGAGCGGATCGCTCACAACCAGTCGGTAGATGTCAAGAAGAGAC
GTTGGGTTACCTTCTGCTCTGCAGAATGGCCAACCTTTAACGTCGGATGGCCGCGAGACGGCACCTTTAA
CCGAGACCTCATCACCCAGGTTAAGATCAAGGTCTTTTCACCTGGCCCGCATGGACACCCAGACCAGGTC
CCCTACATCGTGACCTGGGAAGCCTTGGCTTTTGACCCCCCTCCCTGGGTCAAGCCCTTTGTACACCCTA
AGCCTCCGCCTCCTCTTCCTCCATCCGCCCCGTCTCTCCCCCTTGAACCTCCTCGTTCGACCCCGCCTCG
ATCCTCCCTTTATCCAGCCCTCACTCCTTCTCTAGGCGCCCCCATATGGCCATATGAGATCTTATATGGG
GCACCCCCGCCCCTTGTAAACTTCCCTGACCCTGACATGACAAGAGTTACTAACAGCCCCTCTCTCCAAG
CTCACTTACAGGCTCTCTACTTAGTCCAGCACGAAGTCTGGAGACCTCTGGCGGCAGCCTACCAAGAACA
ACTGGACCGACCGGTGGTACCTCACCCTTACCGAGTCGGCGACACAGTGTGGGTCCGCCGACACCAGACT
AAGAACCTAGAACCTCGCTGGAAAGGACCTTACACAGTCCTGCTGACCACCCCCACCGCCCTCAAAGTAG
ACGGCATCGCAGCTTGGATACACGCCGCCCACGTGAAGGCTGCCGACCCCGGGGGTGGACCATCCTCTAG
ACTGCCGGATCTAGCTAGTTAATTAAGGATCCGCCACCATGGGAAACGCAGAAAGTCAACATGTAGAGCA
CGAGTTTTATGGAGAAAAGCATGCCAGCCTGGGGCGCAAGCACACTTCCCGCTCCCTGCGCCTCTCGCAC
AAGACGCGGAGGACCAGGCACGCTTCCTCGGGGAAGGTGATCCACAGGAACTCCGAAGTGAGCACCCGAT
CCAGCAGCACCCCCAGCATCCCCCAGTCCCTGGCTGAAAATGGCCTGGAGCCCTTCTCCCAAGATGGTAC
CCTAGAAGACTTCGGGAGCCCCATCTGGGTGGACCGAGTGGACATGGGCTTGAGACCTGTGTCTTACACT
GACTCTTCTGTCACTCCCAGCGTAGACAGCAGCATCGTCCTCACAGCAGCCTCTGTGCAGAGCATGCCAG
ACACTGAGGAGAGCAGGCTTTACGGGGATGACGCTACATATTTGGCTGAGGGAGGCAGGAGGCAGCATTC
CTATACATCCAATGGGCCCACTTTCATGGAGACGGCGAGCTTTAAGAAGAAACGCTCCAAATCTGCAGAC
ATCTGGCGGGAGGACAGCCTGGAATTCTCACTCTCTGATCTGAGCCAAGAACATTTAACAAGCAACGAAG
AAATCTTGGGTTCCGCCGAAGAGAAGGACTGCGAGGAGGCTCGGGGGATGGAAACGCGGGCGAGTCCGCG
GCAGCTCAGCACCTGTCAGAGAGCCAATTCCTTGGGTGACTTGTATGCTCAGAAAAACTCTGGAGTGACA
GCAAACGGGGGGCCGGGGAGCAAATTTGCAGGCTACTGTCGGAATTTGGTGTCTGATATTCCCAATCTTG
CAAACCATAAGATGCCACCAGCTGCTGCTGAAGAGACTCCTCCGTACAGTAATTATAACACACTTCCCTG
TAGGAAATCTCACTGTCTCTCTGAAGGTGCCACCAACCCACAAATTAGCCATAGCAACAGCATGCAAGGC
AGAAGAGCTAAAACAACTCAGGATGTTAATGCAGGCGAGGGCAGTGAGTTTGCAGACAGTGGGATTGAAG
GGGCCACTACCGACACGGACCTCCTGTCCAGGCGATCTAATGCCACCAACTCCAGCTACTCACCCACCAC
AGGCCGGGCCTTTGTGGGCAGCGACAGCGGCAGCAGCTCCACCGGGGATGCGGCTCGTCAGGGGGTGTAC
GAGAACTTCCGGCGGGAGCTGGAGATGAGCACCACCAACAGCGAGAGCCTGGAGGAGGCCGGCTCGGCGC
ACAGCGATGAGCAGAGCAGCGGCACCCTGAGCTCTCCGGGCCAGTCGGACATCCTGCTGACCGCCGCACA
GGGCACGGTGCGCAAGGCCGGCGCCCTGGCCGTCAAGAACTTCCTGGTGCACAAGAAGAACAAGAAGGTG
GAGTCAGCCACCCGGAGGAAGTGGAAGCACTACTGGGTGTCCCTGAAAGGATGCACGCTATTTTTCTACG
AGAGCGACGGCAGGTCTGGGATAGACCACAACAGCATCCCCAAACACGCCGTCTGGGTGGAGAACAGCAT
TGTGCAGGCGGTGCCTGAGCACCCCAAGAAGGACTTTGTCTTCTGCCTCAGCAATTCCCTGGGTGATGCC
TTCCTTTTTCAGACCACTAGCCAGACGGAGCTTGAAAACTGGATCACCGCCATCCACTCTGCCTGCGCCA
CTGCGGTCGCGAGGCACCACCACAAGGAAGACACGCTCCGACTCCTGAAATCAGAGATCAAAAAACTGGA
ACAGAAGATTGACATGGATGAAAAGATGAAGAAAATGGGTGAAATGCAGCTGTCTTCAGTCACTGACTCA
AAGAAAAAGAAAACAATATTAGATCAGATCTTTGTCTGGGAGCAAAATCTCGAGCAGTTCCAAATGGACC
TGTTTCGTTTCCGCTGTTATTTAGCCAGCCTTCAGGGTGGGGAGCTGCCAAACCCCAAAAGGCTTCTCGC
TTTTGCAAGTCGACCAACGAAAGTGGCCATGGGCCGCCTTGGAATCTTTTCGGTATCATCGTTTCATGCC
CTGGTGGCAGCACGCACTGGTGAAACTGGAGTGAGAAGACGTACTCAGGCCATGTCCAGATCCGCGAGCA
AGCGAAGGAGCAGGTTTTCTTCTCTGTGGGGTCTGGATACTACCTCCAAAAAGAAGCAGGGACGGCCAAG
CATCAATCAGGTGTTTGGAGAGGGAACCGAAGCTGTAAAGAAATCTTTAGAGGGAATATTTGATGACATT
GTTCCAGATGGCAAGAGGGAGAAAGAAGTGGTCTTACCTAACGTTCACCAGCACAACCCTGACTGCGACA
TTTGGGTCCACGAGTATTTCACTCCATCCTGGTTCTGTCTGCCCAATAATCAGCCTGCCCTGACGGTCGT
CCGGCCAGGCGACACTGCACGGGACACCCTGGAGCTGATTTGCAAGACACATCAACTGGATCATTCTGCT
CATTACCTGCGCCTGAAATTTCTAATAGAAAACAAAATGCAGCTCTATGTTCCACAGCCCGAGGAAGACA
TCTATGAGCTGCTGTACAAAGAAATTGAAATCTGTCCAAAAGTCACTCAGAGCATCCACATTGAGAAGTC
AGATACAGCTGCTGATACTTACGGGTTTTCACTTTCTTCTGTGGAAGAAGATGGTATTCGAAGGCTGTAC
GTGAATAGTGTGAAGGAAACCGGTTTAGCTTCCAAGAAAGGCCTGAAAGCAGGAGATGAGATTCTTGAGA
TCAATAATCGTGCTGCTGACGCCCTGAACTCTTCTATGCTCAAAGATTTCCTCTCACAGCCCTCGCTGGG
CCTCCTGGTGAGGACCTACCCCGAGCTGGAGGAAGGAGTGGAGCTGCTGGAAAGCCCGCCCCACCGAGTG
GACGGCCCTGCCGACCTTGGCGAGAGCCCCCTCGCCTTTCTCACCAGCAACCCAGGGCACAGCCTTTGCA
GCGAGCAGGGCAGCAGTGCTGAGACCGCTCCAGAGGAGACCGAGGGGCCAGACTTGGAATCCTCAGATGA
GACTGATCACAGCAGCAAGAGTACAGAACAGGTGGCCGCATTTTGCCGCAGTTTGCATGAGATGAACCCC
TCTGACCAGAGCCCATCTCCTCAGGACTCCACGGGGCCTCAGCTGGCGACCATGAGACAACTCTCGGATG
CAGATAAGCTGCGCAAGGTGATCTGCGAGCTCCTGGAGACGGAGCGCACCTACGTGAAGGATTTAAACTG
TCTTATGGAGAGATACCTAAAGCCTCTTCAAAAAGAAACTTTTCTCACCCAGGATGAGCTTGACGTGCTT
TTTGGAAATTTAACGGAAATGGTAGAGTTTCAAGTAGAATTCCTTAAAACTCTAGAAGATGGAGTGAGAC
TGGTACCTGATTTGGAAAAGCTTGAGAAGGTTGATCAATTTAAGAAAGTGCTGTTCTCTCTGGGGGGATC
ATTCCTGTATTATGCTGACCGCTTCAAGCTCTACAGTGCCTTCTGCGCCAGCCACACAAAAGTTCCCAAG
GTCCTGGTGAAAGCCAAGACAGACACGGCTTTCAAGGCATTCTTGGATGCCCAGAACCCGAAGCAGCAGC
ACTCATCCACGCTGGAGTCGTACCTCATCAAGCCCATCCAGAGGATCCTCAAGTACCCACTTCTGCTCAG
GGAGCTGTTCGCCCTGACCGATGCGGAGAGCGAGGAGCACTACCACCTGGACGTGGCCATCAAGACCATG
AACAAGGTTGCCAGTCACATCAATGAGATGCAGAAAATCCATGAAGAGTTTGGGGCTGTGTTTGACCAGC
TGATTGCTGAACAGACTGGTGAGAAAAAAGAGGTTGCAGATCTGAGCATGGGAGACCTGCTTTTGCACAC
TACCGTGATCTGGCTGAACCCGCCGGCCTCGCTGGGCAAGTGGAAAAAGGAACCAGAGTTGGCAGCATTC
GTCTTCAAAACTGCTGTGGTCCTTGTGTATAAAGATGGTTCCAAACAGAAGAAGAAACTTGTAGGATCTC
ACAGGCTTTCCATTTATGAGGACTGGGACCCCTTCAGATTTCGACACATGATCCCCACGGAAGCGCTGCA
GGTTCGAGCTTTGGCGAGTGCAGATGCAGAGGCAAATGCCGTGTGTGAAATTGTCCATGTAAAATCCGAG
TCTGAAGGGAGGCCGGAGAGGGTCTTTCACTTGTGCTGCAGCTCCCCAGAGAGCCGAAAGGATTTCCTAA
AGGCTGTGCATTCAATCCTGCGTGATAAGCACAGAAGACAGCTCCTCAAAACCGAGAGCCTTCCCTCATC
CCAGCAATATGTCCCTTTTGGAGGCAAAAGATTGTGTGCACTGAAGGGGGCCAGGCCGGCCATGAGCAGG
GCAGTGTCTGCCCCAAGCAAGTCTCTTGGGAGGAGGAGGCGGCGGCTGGCTCGAAACAGGTTTACCATTG
ATTCTGATGCCGTCTCCGCAAGCAGCCCGGAGAAAGAGTCCCAGCAGCCCCCCGGTGGCGGGGACACTGA
CCGATGGGTAGAGGAGCAGTTTGATCTTGCTCAGTATGAGGAGCAAGATGACATCAAGGAGACAGACATC
CTCAGTGACGATGATGAGTTCTGTGAGTCCGTGAAGGGTGCCTCAGTGGACAGAGACCTGCAGGAGCGGC
TTCAGGCCACCTCCATCAGTCAGCGGGAAAGAGGCCGGAAAACCCTGGATAGTCACGCGTCCCGCATGGC
ACAGCTCAAGAAGCAAGCTGCCCTGTCGGGGATCAATGGAGGCCTGGAGAGCGCAAGCGAGGAAGTCATT
TGGGTTAGGCGTGAAGACTTTGCCCCCTCCAGGAAACTGAACACTGAGATCTGAGCGGCCGCAGGAGGCG
GTGGAGGCGGTGCAGGCGACTACAAAGACCATGACGGTGATTATAAAGATCATGACATTGATTACAAGGA
TGACGATGACAAGTAATAATAAATTCCGCCCCCCCCCCCCCCCCTCTCCCTCCCCCCCCCCTAACGTTAC
TGGCCGAAGCCGCTTGGAATAAGGCCGGTGTGCGTTTGTCTATATGTTATTTTCCACCATATTGCCGTCT
TTTGGCAATGTGAGGGCCCGGAAACCTGGCCCTGTCTTCTTGACGAGCATTCCTAGGGGTCTTTCCCCTC
TCGCCAAAGGAATGCAAGGTCTGTTGAATGTCGTGAAGGAAGCAGTTCCTCTGGAAGCTTCTTGAAGACA
AACAACGTCTGTAGCGACCCTTTGCAGGCAGCGGAACCCCCCACCTGGCGACAGGTGCCTCTGCGGCCAA
AAGCCACGTGTATAAGATACACCTGCAAAGGCGGCACAACCCCAGTGCCACGTTGTGAGTTGGATAGTTG
TGGAAAGAGTCAAATGGCTCTCCTCAAGCGTATTCAACAAGGGGCTGAAGGATGCCCAGAAGGTACCCCA
TTGTATGGGATCTGATCTGGGGCCTCGGTGCACATGCTTTACATGTGTTTAGTCGAGGTTAAAAAAACGT
CTAGGCCCCCCGAACCACGGGGACGTGGTTTTCCTTTGAAAAACACGATGATAATATGGCCACAACCATG
AGCGAGCTGATCAAGGAGAACATGCACATGAAGCTGTACATGGAGGGCACCGTGAACAACCACCACTTCA
AGTGCACATCCGAGGGCGAAGGCAAGCCCTACGAGGGCACCCAGACCATGAAGATCAAGGTGGTCGAGGG
CGGCCCTCTCCCCTTCGCCTTCGACATCCTGGCTACCAGCTTCATGTACGGCAGCAAAGCCTTCATCAAC
CACACCCAGGGCATCCCCGACTTCTTTAAGCAGTCCTTCCCTGAGGGCTTCACATGGGAGAGAATCACCA
CATACGAAGACGGGGGCGTGCTGACCGCTACCCAGGACACCAGCTTCCAGAACGGCTGCATCATCTACAA
CGTCAAGATCAACGGGGTGAACTTCCCATCCAACGGCCCTGTGATGCAGAAGAAAACACGCGGCTGGGAG
GCCAACACCGAGATGCTGTACCCCGCTGACGGCGGCCTGAGAGGCCACAGCCAGATGGCCCTGAAGCTCG
TGGGCGGGGGCTACCTGCACTGCTCCTTCAAGACCACATACAGATCCAAGAAACCCGCTAAGAACCTCAA
GATGCCCGGCTTCCACTTCGTGGACCACAGACTGGAAAGAATCAAGGAGGCCGACAAAGAGACCTACGTC
GAGCAGCACGAGATGGCTGTGGCCAAGTACTGCGACCTCCCTAGCAAACTGGGGCACAGATAAGTACGAT
AAAATAAAAGATTTTATTTAGTCTCCAGAAAAAGGGGGGAATGAAAGACCCCACCTGTAGGTTTGGCAAG
CTAGCTTAAGTAACGCCATTTTGCAAGGCATGGAAAAATACATAACTGAGAATAGAGAAGTTCAGATCAA
GGTCAGGAACAGATGGAACAGCTGAATATGGGCCAAACAGGATATCTGTGGTAAGCAGTTCCTGCCCCGG
CTCAGGGCCAAGAACAGATGGAACAGCTGAATATGGGCCAAACAGGATATCTGTGGTAAGCAGTTCCTGC
CCCGGCTCAGGGCCAAGAACAGATGGTCCCCAGATGCGGTCCAGCCCTCAGCAGTTTCTAGAGAACCATC
AGATGTTTCCAGGGTGCCCCAAGGACCTGAAATGACCCTGTGCCTTATTTGAACTAACCAATCAGTTCGC
TTCTCGCTTCTGTTCGCGCGCTTCTGCTCCCCGAGCTCAATAAAAGAGCCCACAACCCCTCACTCGGGGC
GCCAGTCCTCCGATTGACTGAGTCGCCCGGGTACCCGTGTATCCAATAAACCCTCTTGCAGTTGCATCCG
ACTTGTGGTCTCGCTGTTCCTTGGGAGGGTCTCCTCTGAGTGATTGACTACCCGTCAGCGGGGGTCTTTC
ACATGCAGCATGTATCAAAATTAATTTGGTTTTTTTTCTTAAGTATTTACATTAAATGGCCATAGTTGCA
TTAATGAATCGGCCAACGCGCGGGGAGAGGCGGTTTGCGTATTGGGCGCTCTTCCGCTTCCTCGCTCACT
GACTCGCTGCGCTCGGTCGTTCGGCTGCGGCGAGCGGTATCAGCTCACTCAAAGGCGGTAATACGGTTAT
CCACAGAATCAGGGGATAACGCAGGAAAGAACATGTGAGCAAAAGGCCAGCAAAAGGCCAGGAACCGTAA
AAAGGCCGCGTTGCTGGCGTTTTTCCATAGGCTCCGCCCCCCTGACGAGCATCACAAAAATCGACGCTCA
AGTCAGAGGTGGCGAAACCCGACAGGACTATAAAGATACCAGGCGTTTCCCCCTGGAAGCTCCCTCGTGC
GCTCTCCTGTTCCGACCCTGCCGCTTACCGGATACCTGTCCGCCTTTCTCCCTTCGGGAAGCGTGGCGCT
TTCTCATAGCTCACGCTGTAGGTATCTCAGTTCGGTGTAGGTCGTTCGCTCCAAGCTGGGCTGTGTGCAC
GAACCCCCCGTTCAGCCCGACCGCTGCGCCTTATCCGGTAACTATCGTCTTGAGTCCAACCCGGTAAGAC
ACGACTTATCGCCACTGGCAGCAGCCACTGGTAACAGGATTAGCAGAGCGAGGTATGTAGGCGGTGCTAC
AGAGTTCTTGAAGTGGTGGCCTAACTACGGCTACACTAGAAGAACAGTATTTGGTATCTGCGCTCTGCTG
AAGCCAGTTACCTTCGGAAAAAGAGTTGGTAGCTCTTGATCCGGCAAACAAACCACCGCTGGTAGCGGTG
GTTTTTTTGTTTGCAAGCAGCAGATTACGCGCAGAAAAAAAGGATCTCAAGAAGATCCTTTGATCTTTTC
TACGGGGTCTGACGCTCAGTGGAACGAAAACTCACGTTAAGGGATTTTGGTCATGAGATTATCAAAAAGG
ATCTTCACCTAGATCCTTTTGCGGCCGGCCGCAAATCAATCTAAAGTATATATGAGTAAACTTGGTCTGA
CAGTTACCAATGCTTAATCAGTGAGGCACCTATCTCAGCGATCTGTCTATTTCGTTCATCCATAGTTGCC
TGACTCCCCGTCGTGTAGATAACTACGATACGGGAGGGCTTACCATCTGGCCCCAGTGCTGCAATGATAC
CGCGAGACCCACGCTCACCGGCTCCAGATTTATCAGCAATAAACCAGCCAGCCGGAAGGGCCGAGCGCAG
AAGTGGTCCTGCAACTTTATCCGCCTCCATCCAGTCTATTAATTGTTGCCGGGAAGCTAGAGTAAGTAGT
TCGCCAGTTAATAGTTTGCGCAACGTTGTTGCCATTGCTACAGGCATCGTGGTGTCACGCTCGTCGTTTG
GTATGGCTTCATTCAGCTCCGGTTCCCAACGATCAAGGCGAGTTACATGATCCCCCATGTTGTGCAAAAA
AGCGGTTAGCTCCTTCGGTCCTCCGATCGTTGTCAGAAGTAAGTTGGCCGCAGTGTTATCACTCATGGTT
ATGGCAGCACTGCATAATTCTCTTACTGTCATGCCATCCGTAAGATGCTTTTCTGTGACTGGTGAGTACT
CAACCAAGTCATTCTGAGAATAGTGTATGCGGCGACCGAGTTGCTCTTGCCCGGCGTCAATACGGGATAA
TACCGCGCCACATAGCAGAACTTTAAAAGTGCTCATCATTGGAAAACGTTCTTCGGGGCGAAAACTCTCA
AGGATCTTACCGCTGTTGAGATCCAGTTCGATGTAACCCACTCGTGCACCCAACTGATCTTCAGCATCTT
TTACTTTCACCAGCGTTTCTGGGTGAGCAAAAACAGGAAGGCAAAATGCCGCAAAAAAGGGAATAAGGGC
GACACGGAAATGTTGAATACTCATACTCTTCCTTTTTCAATATTATTGAAGCATTTATCAGGGTTATTGT
CTCATGAGCGGATACATATTTGAATGTATTTAGAAAAATAAACAAATAGGGGTTCCGCGCACATTTC
Features (pLannotate 1.2.2; 16 found; start..end, strand, type, name):
     22..615     +  LTR            LTR: long terminal repeat from Moloney murine leukemia virus
    678..877     +  misc_feature   MMLV Ψ: packaging signal of Moloney murine leukemia virus (MMLV)
    929..1017    +  misc_feature   MESV Ψ (fragment): packaging signal of murine embryonic stem cell virus
   1094..1510    +  CDS            gag (truncated): truncated Moloney murine leukemia virus (MMLV) gag gene lacking the start codon
   1520..1894    +  misc_feature   pol region: Moloney murine leukemia virus (MMLV) pol region containing the splice acceptor site
   1929..6701    +  CDS            TIAM1: TIAM1_HUMAN - Experimental evidence at protein level: Swiss-Prot protein existence level 1. Guanyl-nucleotide exchange factor that activates RHO-like proteins and connects extracellular signals to cytoskeletal activities. Activates RAC1, CDC42, and to a lesser extent RHOA and their downstream signaling to regulate processes like cell adhesion and cell migration. From Homo sapiens (Human).
   6738..6803    +  CDS            3xFLAG: three tandem FLAG® epitope tags, followed by an enterokinase cleavage site
   6816..6834    -  promoter       chicken β-actin promoter (fragment): contains a 21-bp deletion relative to the standard chicken β-actin promoter
   6942..7404    +  misc_feature   IRES: internal ribosome entry site (IRES) of the encephalomyocarditis virus (EMCV)
   7418..8110    +  CDS            TurboRFP: TurboRFP is a basic (constitutively fluorescent) orange fluorescent protein published in 2007, derived from Entacmaea quadricolor. It has low acid sensitivity.
   8160..8281    +  LTR            3' LTR (ΔU3) (fragment): self-inactivating 3' long terminal repeat (LTR) from Moloney murine leukemia virus
   8282..8751    +  LTR            LTR: long terminal repeat from Moloney murine leukemia virus
   8817..8869    -  CDS            lacI (fragment): lac repressor; lacI; The lac repressor binds to the lac operator to inhibit transcription in E. coli. This inhibition can be relieved by adding lactose or isopropyl-β-D-thiogalactopyranoside (IPTG).
   9052..9640    -  rep_origin     ori: high-copy-number ColE1/pMB1/pBR322/pUC origin of replication
   9804..10664   -  CDS            AmpR: β-lactamase; bla; confers resistance to ampicillin, carbenicillin, and related antibiotics
  10665..10769   -  promoter       AmpR promoter: bla
