[The description below was written by a language model from this plasmid's Addgene catalogue record and pLannotate feature annotations shown in this document.]
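Description:
pMXs3-TIAM1 is a 10,777 bp Moloney murine leukemia virus (MMLV)-based retroviral vector for expressing human TIAM1 in mammalian cells. It was built by Gibson cloning of the TIAM1 coding sequence into the pMXs3-IRES-turboRFP backbone. In bacteria it is maintained as a high-copy plasmid through a ColE1/pUC-type origin and selected with ampicillin via the β-lactamase gene and its native promoter.

The retroviral cassette is bounded by MMLV long terminal repeats. The 5′ LTR serves as the promoter and is followed by the MMLV Ψ packaging signal, a truncated gag sequence lacking its start codon, and a pol fragment carrying the splice acceptor. These elements support encapsidation of the genomic RNA and efficient expression of the downstream insert, but they encode no viral proteins, so gag-pol and envelope must be supplied in trans by packaging cells. TIAM1 is a guanine nucleotide exchange factor that activates RAC1, CDC42 and, to a lesser extent, RHOA. Its open reading frame is followed closely by an annotated 3xFLAG epitope, which suggests a C-terminal tag, although the catalogue fields do not mention one. An EMCV IRES then drives translation of TurboRFP from the same transcript, so orange-red fluorescence marks transduced cells that express the bicistronic message.

Short annotated matches to a chicken β-actin promoter, lacI, MESV Ψ and a ΔU3 LTR are fragments and are probably cloning remnants or homology hits rather than functional parts. The vector is suited to stable TIAM1 expression with fluorescence-based tracking or sorting. It was deposited with a study of gene essentiality and synthetic lethal interactions with oncogenic Ras.
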