Addgene plasmid #86143: pMXs3-TIAM1
Purpose: Retroviral vector expressing TIAM1-IRES-RFP
Depositing lab: David Sabatini. Depositing organization: Whitehead Institute for Biomedical Research. Publication: Gene Essentiality Profiling Reveals Gene Networks and Synthetic Lethal Interactions with Oncogenic Ras. Wang T, Yu H, Hughes NW, Liu B, Kendirli A, Klein K, Chen WW, Lander ES, Sabatini DM. Cell. 2017 Feb 1. pii: S0092-8674(17)30061-2. doi: 10.1016/j.cell.2017.01.013. PubMed 28162770.
Backbone
  Vector backbone: pMXs3-IRES-turboRFP
  Vector type: Mammalian Expression, Retroviral
Growth in bacteria
  Bacterial resistance: Ampicillin, 100 μg/mL
  Growth temperature: 37°C
  Growth strain: NEB Stable
  Copy number: High Copy
Gene/Insert
  Gene/Insert name: TIAM1
  Species: H. sapiens (human)
  Entrez Gene: TIAM1 (a.k.a. NEDLDS, TIAM-1)
  Promoter: LTR
  Cloning method: Gibson Cloning
  Sequencing primers: 5′ TACACGCCGCCCACGTGAAG
Terms and licenses: Academic/Nonprofit Terms; Industry Terms: Not Available to Industry
How to cite: pMXs3-TIAM1 was a gift from David Sabatini (Addgene plasmid # 86143 ; http://n2t.net/addgene:86143 ; RRID:Addgene_86143)
