>Addgene plasmid #86143 | pMXs3-TIAM1 | addgene partial sequence | sequence record 172778 | Addgene Partial NGS Result
CCCCCCCCTAACGTTACTGGCCGAAGCCGCTTGGAATAAGGCCGGTGTGCGTTTGTCTATATGTTATTTT
CCACCATATTGCCGTCTTTTGGCAATGTGAGGGCCCGGAAACCTGGCCCTGTCTTCTTGACGAGCATTCC
TAGGGGTCTTTCCCCTCTCGCCAAAGGAATGCAAGGTCTGTTGAATGTCGTGAAGGAAGCAGTTCCTCTG
GAAGCTTCTTGAAGACAAACAACGTCTGTAGCGACCCTTTGCAGGCAGCGGAACCCCCCACCTGGCGACA
GGTGCCTCTGCGGCCAAAAGCCACGTGTATAAGATACACCTGCAAAGGCGGCACAACCCCAGTGCCACGT
TGTGAGTTGGATAGTTGTGGAAAGAGTCAAATGGCTCTCCTCAAGCGTATTCAACAAGGGGCTGAAGGAT
GCCCAGAAGGTACCCCATTGTATGGGATCTGATCTGGGGCCTCGGTGCACATGCTTTACATGTGTTTAGT
CGAGGTTAAAAAAACGTCTAGGCCCCCCGAACCACGGGGACGTGGTTTTCCTTTGAAAAACACGATGATA
ATATGGCCACAACCATGAGCGAGCTGATCAAGGAGAACATGCACATGAAGCTGTACATGGAGGGCACCGT
GAACAACCACCACTTCAAGTGCACATCCGAGGGCGAAGGCAAGCCCTACGAGGGCACCCAGACCATGAAG
ATCAAGGTGGTCGAGGGCGGCCCTCTCCCCTTCGCCTTCGACATCCTGGCTACCAGCTTCATGTACGGCA
GCAAAGCCTTCATCAACCACACCCAGGGCATCCCCGACTTCTTTAAGCAGTCCTTCCCTGAGGGCTTCAC
ATGGGAGAGAATCACCACATACGAAGACGGGGGCGTGCTGACCGCTACCCAGGACACCAGCTTCCAGAAC
GGCTGCATCATCTACAACGTCAAGATCAACGGGGTGAACTTCCCATCCAACGGCCCTGTGATGCAGAAGA
AAACACGCGGCTGGGAGGCCAACACCGAGATGCTGTACCCCGCTGACGGCGGCCTGAGAGGCCACAGCCA
GATGGCCCTGAAGCTCGTGGGCGGGGGCTACCTGCACTGCTCCTTCAAGACCACATACAGATCCAAGAAA
CCCGCTAAGAACCTCAAGATGCCCGGCTTCCACTTCGTGGACCACAGACTGGAAAGAATCAAGGAGGCCG
ACAAAGAGACCTACGTCGAGCAGCACGAGATGGCTGTGGCCAAGTACTGCGACCTCCCTAGCAAACTGGG
GCACAGATAAGTACGATAAAATAAAAGATTTTATTTAGTCTCCAGAAAAAGGGGGGAATGAAAGACCCCA
CCTGTAGGTTTGGCAAGCTAGCTTAAGTAACGCCATTTTGCAAGGCATGGAAAAATACATAACTGAGAAT
AGAGAAGTTCAGATCAAGGTCAGGAACAGATGGAACAGCTGAATATGGGCCAAACAGGATATCTGTGGTA
AGCAGTTCCTGCCCCGGCTCAGGGCCAAGAACAGATGGAACAGCTGAATATGGGCCAAACAGGATATCTG
TGGTAAGCAGTTCCTGCCCCGGCTCAGGGCCAAGAACAGATGGTCCCCAGATGCGGTCCAGCCCTCAGCA
GTTTCTAGAGAACCATCAGATGTTTCCAGGGTGCCCCAAGGACCTGAAATGACCCTGTGCCTTATTTGAA
CTAACCAATCAGTTCGCTTCTCGCTTCTGTTCGCGCGCTTCTGCTCCCCGAGCTCAATAAAAGAGCCCAC
AACCCCTCACTCGGGGCGCCAGTCCTCCGATTGACTGAGTCGCCCGGGTACCCGTGTATCCAATAAACCC
TCTTGCAGTTGCATCCGACTTGTGGTCTCGCTGTTCCTTGGGAGGGTCTCCTCTGAGTGATTGACTACCC
GTCAGCGGGGGTCTTTCACATGCAGCATGTATCAAAATTAATTTGGTTTTTTTTCTTAAGTATTTACATT
AAATGGCCATAGTTGCATTAATGAATCGGCCAACGCGCGGGGAGAGGCGGTTTGCGTATTGGGCGCTCTT
CCGCTTCCTCGCTCACTGACTCGCTGCGCTCGGTCGTTCGGCTGCGGCGAGCGGTATCAGCTCACTCAAA
GGCGGTAATACGGTTATCCACAGAATCAGGGGATAACGCAGGAAAGAACATGTGAGCAAAAGGCCAGCAA
AAGGCCAGGAACCGTAAAAAGGCCGCGTTGCTGGCGTTTTTCCATAGGCTCCGCCCCCCTGACGAGCATC
ACAAAAATCGACGCTCAAGTCAGAGGTGGCGAAACCCGACAGGACTATAAAGATACCAGGCGTTTCCCCC
TGGAAGCTCCCTCGTGCGCTCTCCTGTTCCGACCCTGCCGCTTACCGGATACCTGTCCGCCTTTCTCCCT
TCGGGAAGCGTGGCGCTTTCTCATAGCTCACGCTGTAGGTATCTCAGTTCGGTGTAGGTCGTTCGCTCCA
AGCTGGGCTGTGTGCACGAACCCCCCGTTCAGCCCGACCGCTGCGCCTTATCCGGTAACTATCGTCTTGA
GTCCAACCCGGTAAGACACGACTTATCGCCACTGGCAGCAGCCACTGGTAACAGGATTAGCAGAGCGAGG
TATGTAGGCGGTGCTACAGAGTTCTTGAAGTGGTGGCCTAACTACGGCTACACTAGAAGAACAGTATTTG
GTATCTGCGCTCTGCTGAAGCCAGTTACCTTCGGAAAAAGAGTTGGTAGCTCTTGATCCGGCAAACAAAC
CACCGCTGGTAGCGGTGGTTTTTTTGTTTGCAAGCAGCAGATTACGCGCAGAAAAAAAGGATCTCAAGAA
GATCCTTTGATCTTTTCTACGGGGTCTGACGCTCAGTGGAACGAAAACTCACGTTAAGGGATTTTGGTCA
TGAGATTATCAAAAAGGATCTTCACCTAGATCCTTTTGCGGCCGGCCGCAAATCAATCTAAAGTATATAT
GAGTAAACTTGGTCTGACAGTTACCAATGCTTAATCAGTGAGGCACCTATCTCAGCGATCTGTCTATTTC
GTTCATCCATAGTTGCCTGACTCCCCGTCGTGTAGATAACTACGATACGGGAGGGCTTACCATCTGGCCC
CAGTGCTGCAATGATACCGCGAGACCCACGCTCACCGGCTCCAGATTTATCAGCAATAAACCAGCCAGCC
GGAAGGGCCGAGCGCAGAAGTGGTCCTGCAACTTTATCCGCCTCCATCCAGTCTATTAATTGTTGCCGGG
AAGCTAGAGTAAGTAGTTCGCCAGTTAATAGTTTGCGCAACGTTGTTGCCATTGCTACAGGCATCGTGGT
GTCACGCTCGTCGTTTGGTATGGCTTCATTCAGCTCCGGTTCCCAACGATCAAGGCGAGTTACATGATCC
CCCATGTTGTGCAAAAAAGCGGTTAGCTCCTTCGGTCCTCCGATCGTTGTCAGAAGTAAGTTGGCCGCAG
TGTTATCACTCATGGTTATGGCAGCACTGCATAATTCTCTTACTGTCATGCCATCCGTAAGATGCTTTTC
TGTGACTGGTGAGTACTCAACCAAGTCATTCTGAGAATAGTGTATGCGGCGACCGAGTTGCTCTTGCCCG
GCGTCAATACGGGATAATACCGCGCCACATAGCAGAACTTTAAAAGTGCTCATCATTGGAAAACGTTCTT
CGGGGCGAAAACTCTCAAGGATCTTACCGCTGTTGAGATCCAGTTCGATGTAACCCACTCGTGCACCCAA
CTGATCTTCAGCATCTTTTACTTTCACCAGCGTTTCTGGGTGAGCAAAAACAGGAAGGCAAAATGCCGCA
AAAAAGGGAATAAGGGCGACACGGAAATGTTGAATACTCATACTCTTCCTTTTTCAATATTATTGAAGCA
TTTATCAGGGTTATTGTCTCATGAGCGGATACATATTTGAATGTATTTAGAAAAATAAACAAATAGGGGT
TCCGCGCACATTTCCCCGAAAAGTGCCACCTGCATAATGAAAGACCCCACCTGTAGGTTTGGCAAGCTAG
CTTAAGTAACGCCATTTTGCAAGGCATGGAAAAATACATAACTGAGAATAGAAAAGTTCAGATCAAGGTC
AGGAACAGATGGAACAGCTGAATATGGGCCAAACAGGATATCTGTGGTAAGCAGTTCCTGCCCCGGCTCA
GGGCCAAGAACAGATGGAACAGCTGAATATGGGCCAAACAGGATATCTGTGGTAAGCAGTTCCTGCCCCG
GCTCAGGGCCAAGAACAGATGGTCCCCAGATGCGGTCCAGCCCTCAGCAGTTTCTAGAGAACCATCAGAT
GTTTCCAGGGTGCCCCAAGGACCTGAAATGACCCTGTGCCTTATTTGAACTAACCAATCAGTTCGCTTCT
CGCTTCTGTTCGCGCGCTTCTGCTCCCCGAGCTCAATAAAAGAGCCCACAACCCCTCACTCGGCGCGCCA
GTCCTCCGATTGACTGAGTCGCCCGGGTACCCGTGTATCCAATAAACCCTCTTGCAGTTGCATCCGACTT
GTGGTCTCGCTGTTCCTTGGGAGGGTCTCCTCTGAGTGATTGACTACCCGTCAGCGGGGGTCTTTCATTT
GGGGGCTCGTCCGGGATCGGGAGACCCCTGCCCAGGGACCACCGACCCACCACCGGGAGGTAAGCTGGCC
AGCAACTTATCTGTGTCTGTCCGATTGTCTAGTGTCTATGACTGATTTTATGCGCCTGCGTCGGTACTAG
TTAGCTAACTAGCTCTGTATCTGGCGGACCCGTGGTGGAACTGACGAGTTCGGAACACCCGGCCGCAACC
CTGGGAGACGTCCCAGGGACTTCGGGGGCCGTTTTTGTGGCCCGACCTGAGTCCAAAAATCCCGATCGTT
TTGGACTCTTTGGTGCACCCCCCTAATAGGAGGGATATGTGGTTCTGGTAGGAGACGAGAACCTAAAACA
GTTCCCGCCTCCGTCTGAATTTTTGCTTTCGGTTTGGGACCGAAGCCGCGCCGCGCGTCTTGTCTGCTGC
AGCATCGTTCTGTGTTGTCTCTGTCTGACTGTGTTTCTGTATTTGTCTGAAAATTAGGGCCAGACTGTTA
CCACTCCCTTAAGTTTGACCTTAGGTCACTGGAAAGATGTCGAGCGGATCGCTCACAACCAGTCGGTAGA
TGTCAAGAAGAGACGTTGGGTTACCTTCTGCTCTGCAGAATGGCCAACCTTTAACGTCGGATGGCCGCGA
GACGGCACCTTTAACCGAGACCTCATCACCCAGGTTAAGATCAAGGTCTTTTCACCTGGCCCGCATGGAC
ACCCAGACCAGGTCCCCTACATCGTGACCTGGGAAGCCTTGGCTTTTGACCCCCCTCCCTGGGTCAAGCC
CTTTGTACACCCTAAGCCTCCGCCTCCTCTTCCTCCATCCGCCCCGTCTCTCCCCCTTGAACCTCCTCGT
TCGACCCCGCCTCGATCCTCCCTTTATCCAGCCCTCACTCCTTCTCTAGGCGCCCCCATATGGCCATATG
AGATCTTATATGGGGCACCCCCGCCCCTTGTAAACTTCCCTGACCCTGACATGACAAGAGTTACTAACAG
CCCCTCTCTCCAAGCTCACTTACAGGCTCTCTACTTAGTCCAGCACGAAGTCTGGAGACCTCTGGCGGCA
GCCTACCAAGAACAACTGGACCGACCGGTGGTACCTCACCCTTACCGAGTCGGCGACACAGTGTGGGTCC
GCCGACACCAGACTAAGAACCTAGAACCTCGCTGGAAAGGACCTTACACAGTCCTGCTGACCACCCCCAC
CGCCCTCAAAGTAGACGGCATCGCAGCTTGGATACACGCCGCCCACGTGAAGGCTGCCGACCCCGGGGGT
GGACCATCCTCTAGACTGCCGGATCTAGCTAGTTAATTAAGGATCCGCCACCATGGGAAACGCAGAAAGT
CAACATGTAGAGCACGAGTTTTATGGAGAAAAGCATGCCAGCCTGGGGCGCAAGCACACTTCCCGCTCCC
TGCGCCTCTCGCACAAGACGCGGAGGACCAGGCACGCTTCCTCGGGGAAGGTGATCCACAGGAACTCCGA
AGTGAGCACCCGATCCAGCAGCACCCCCAGCATCCCCCAGTCCCTGGCTGAAAATGGCCTGGAGCCCTTC
TCCCAAGATGGTACCCTAGAAGACTTCGGGAGCCCCATCTGGGTGGACCGAGTGGACATGGGCTTGAGAC
CTGTGTCTTACACTGACTCTTCTGTCACTCCCAGCGTAGACAGCAGCATCGTCCTCACAGCAGCCTCTGT
GCAGAGCATGCCAGACACTGAGGAGAGCAGGCTTTACGGGGATGACGCTACATATTTGGCTGAGGGAGGC
AGGAGGCAGCATTCCTATACATCCAATGGGCCCACTTTCATGGAGACGGCGAGCTTTAAGAAGAAACGCT
CCAAATCTGCAGACATCTGGCGGGAGGACAGCCTGGAATTCTCACTCTCTGATCTGAGCCAAGAACATTT
AACAAGCAACGAAGAAATCTTGGGTTCCGCCGAAGAGAAGGACTGCGAGGAGGCTCGGGGGATGGAAACG
CGGGCGAGTCCGCGGCAGCTCAGCACCTGTCAGAGAGCCAATTCCTTGGGTGACTTGTATGCTCAGAAAA
ACTCTGGAGTGACAGCAAACGGGGGGCCGGGGAGCAAATTTGCAGGCTACTGTCGGAATTTGGTGTCTGA
TATTCCCAATCTTGCAAACCATAAGATGCCACCAGCTGCTGCTGAAGAGACTCCTCCGTACAGTAATTAT
AACACACTTCCCTGTAGGAAATCTCACTGTCTCTCTGAAGGTGCCACCAACCCACAAATTAGCCATAGCA
ACAGCATGCAAGGCAGAAGAGCTAAAACAACTCAGGATGTTAATGCAGGCGAGGGCAGTGAGTTTGCAGA
CAGTGGGATTGAAGGGGCCACTACCGACACGGACCTCCTGTCCAGGCGATCTAATGCCACCAACTCCAGC
TACTCACCCACCACAGGCCGGGCCTTTGTGGGCAGCGACAGCGGCAGCAGCTCCACCGGGGATGCGGCTC
GTCAGGGGGTGTACGAGAACTTCCGGCGGGAGCTGGAGATGAGCACCACCAACAGCGAGAGCCTGGAGGA
GGCCGGCTCGGCGCACAGCGATGAGCAGAGCAGCGGCACCCTGAGCTCTCCGGGCCAGTCGGACATCCTG
CTGACCGCCGCACAGGGCACGGTGCGCAAGGCCGGCGCCCTGGCCGTCAAGAACTTCCTGGTGCACAAGA
AGAACAAGAAGGTGGAGTCAGCCACCCGGAGGAAGTGGAAGCACTACTGGGTGTCCCTGAAAGGATGCAC
GCTATTTTTCTACGAGAGCGACGGCAGGTCTGGGATAGACCACAACAGCATCCCCAAACACGCCGTCTGG
GTGGAGAACAGCATTGTGCAGGCGGTGCCTGAGCACCCCAAGAAGGACTTTGTCTTCTGCCTCAGCAATT
CCCTGGGTGATGCCTTCCTTTTTCAGACCACTAGCCAGACGGAGCTTGAAAACTGGATCACCGCCATCCA
CTCTGCCTGCGCCACTGCGGTCGCGAGGCACCACCACAAGGAAGACACGCTCCGACTCCTGAAATCAGAG
ATCAAAAAACTGGAACAGAAGATTGACATGGATGAAAAGATGAAGAAAATGGGTGAAATGCAGCTGTCTT
CAGTCACTGACTCAAAGAAAAAGAAAACAATATTAGATCAGATCTTTGTCTGGGAGCAAAATCTCGAGCA
GTTCCAAATGGACCTGTTTCGTTTCCGCTGTTATTTAGCCAGCCTTCAGGGTGGGGAGCTGCCAAACCCC
AAAAGGCTTCTCGCTTTTGCAAGTCGACCAACGAAAGTGGCCATGGGCCGCCTTGGAATCTTTTCGGTAT
CATCGTTTCATGCCCTGGTGGCAGCACGCACTGGTGAAACTGGAGTGAGAAGACGTACTCAGGCCATGTC
CAGATCCGCGAGCAAGCGAAGGAGCAGGTTTTCTTCTCTGTGGGGTCTGGATACTACCTCCAAAAAGAAG
CAGGGACGGCCAAGCATCAATCAGGTGTTTGGAGAGGGAACCGAAGCTGTAAAGAAATCTTTAGAGGGAA
TATTTGATGACATTGTTCCAGATGGCAAGAGGGAGAAAGAAGTGGTCTTACCTAACGTTCACCAGCACAA
CCCTGACTGCGACATTTGGGTCCACGAGTATTTCACTCCATCCTGGTTCTGTCTGCCCAATAATCAGCCT
GCCCTGACGGTCGTCCGGCCAGGCGACACTGCACGGGACACCCTGGAGCTGATTTGCAAGACACATCAAC
TGGATCATTCTGCTCATTACCTGCGCCTGAAATTTCTAATAGAAAACAAAATGCAGCTCTATGTTCCACA
GCCCGAGGAAGACATCTATGAGCTGCTGTACAAAGAAATTGAAATCTGTCCAAAAGTCACTCAGAGCATC
CACATTGAGAAGTCAGATACAGCTGCTGATACTTACGGGTTTTCACTTTCTTCTGTGGAAGAAGATGGTA
TTCGAAGGCTGTACGTGAATAGTGTGAAGGAAACCGGTTTAGCTTCCAAGAAAGGCCTGAAAGCAGGAGA
TGAGATTCTTGAGATCAATAATCGTGCTGCTGACGCCCTGAACTCTTCTATGCTCAAAGATTTCCTCTCA
CAGCCCTCGCTGGGCCTCCTGGTGAGGACCTACCCCGAGCTGGAGGAAGGAGTGGAGCTGCTGGAAAGCC
CGCCCCACCGAGTGGACGGCCCTGCCGACCTTGGCGAGAGCCCCCTCGCCTTTCTCACCAGCAACCCAGG
GCACAGCCTTTGCAGCGAGCAGGGCAGCAGTGCTGAGACCGCTCCAGAGGAGACCGAGGGGCCAGACTTG
GAATCCTCAGATGAGACTGATCACAGCAGCAAGAGTACAGAACAGGTGGCCGCATTTTGCCGCAGTTTGC
ATGAGATGAACCCCTCTGACCAGAGCCCATCTCCTCAGGACTCCACGGGGCCTCAGCTGGCGACCATGAG
ACAACTCTCGGATGCAGATAAGCTGCGCAAGGTGATCTGCGAGCTCCTGGAGACGGAGCGCACCTACGTG
AAGGATTTAAACTGTCTTATGGAGAGATACCTAAAGCCTCTTCAAAAAGAAACTTTTCTCACCCAGGATG
AGCTTGACGTGCTTTTTGGAAATTTAACGGAAATGGTAGAGTTTCAAGTAGAATTCCTTAAAACTCTAGA
AGATGGAGTGAGACTGGTACCTGATTTGGAAAAGCTTGAGAAGGTTGATCAATTTAAGAAAGTGCTGTTC
TCTCTGGGGGGATCATTCCTGTATTATGCTGACCGCTTCAAGCTCTACAGTGCCTTCTGCGCCAGCCACA
CAAAAGTTCCCAAGGTCCTGGTGAAAGCCAAGACAGACACGGCTTTCAAGGCATTCTTGGATGCCCAGAA
CCCGAAGCAGCAGCACTCATCCACGCTGGAGTCGTACCTCATCAAGCCCATCCAGAGGATCCTCAAGTAC
CCACTTCTGCTCAGGGAGCTGTTCGCCCTGACCGATGCGGAGAGCGAGGAGCACTACCACCTGGACGTGG
CCATCAAGACCATGAACAAGGTTGCCAGTCACATCAATGAGATGCAGAAAATCCATGAAGAGTTTGGGGC
TGTGTTTGACCAGCTGATTGCTGAACAGACTGGTGAGAAAAAAGAGGTTGCAGATCTGAGCATGGGAGAC
CTGCTTTTGCACACTACCGTGATCTGGCTGAACCCGCCGGCCTCGCTGGGCAAGTGGAAAAAGGAACCAG
AGTTGGCAGCATTCGTCTTCAAAACTGCTGTGGTCCTTGTGTATAAAGATGGTTCCAAACAGAAGAAGAA
ACTTGTAGGATCTCACAGGCTTTCCATTTATGAGGACTGGGACCCCTTCAGATTTCGACACATGATCCCC
ACGGAAGCGCTGCAGGTTCGAGCTTTGGCGAGTGCAGATGCAGAGGCAAATGCCGTGTGTGAAATTGTCC
ATGTAAAATCCGAGTCTGAAGGGAGGCCGGAGAGGGTCTTTCACTTGTGCTGCAGCTCCCCAGAGAGCCG
AAAGGATTTCCTAAAGGCTGTGCATTCAATCCTGCGTGATAAGCACAGAAGACAGCTCCTCAAAACCGAG
AGCCTTCCCTCATCCCAGCAATATGTCCCTTTTGGAGGCAAAAGATTGTGTGCACTGAAGGGGGCCAGGC
CGGCCATGAGCAGGGCAGTGTCTGCCCCAAGCAAGTCTCTTGGGAGGAGGAGGCGGCGGCTGGCTCGAAA
CAGGTTTACCATTGATTCTGATGCCGTCTCCGCAAGCAGCCCGGAGAAAGAGTCCCAGCAGCCCCCCGGT
GGCGGGGACACTGACCGATGGGTAGAGGAGCAGTTTGATCTTGCTCAGTATGAGGAGCAAGATGACATCA
AGGAGACAGACATCCTCAGTGACGATGATGAGTTCTGTGAGTCCGTGAAGGGTGCCTCAGTGGACAGAGA
CCTGCAGGAGCGGCTTCAGGCCACCTCCATCAGTCAGCGGGAAAGAGGCCGGAAAACCCTGGATAGTCAC
GCGTCCCGCATGGCACAGCTCAAGAAGCAAGCTGCCCTGTCGGGGATCAATGGAGGCCTGGAGAGCGCAA
GCGAGGAAGTCATTTGGGTTAGGCGTGAAGACTTTGCCCCCTCCAGGAAACTGAACACTGAGATCTGAGC
GGCCGCAGGAGGCGGTGGAGGCGGTGCAGGCGACTACAAAGACCATGACGGTGATTATAAAGATCATGAC
ATTGATTACAAGGATGACGATGACAAGTAATAATAAA
